>Addgene plasmid #147445 | pAc5.1B-EGFP-DmGW182_777-1348_S | depositor full sequence | sequence record 289892 | Full Sequence
CTTCAAGGAATTAATTCTATATTCTAAAAACACAAATGATACTTCTAAAAAAAATCATGAATGGCATCAA
CTCTGAATCAAATCTTTGCAGATGCACCTACTTCTCATTTCCACTGTCACATCATTTTTCCAGATCTCGC
TGCCTGTTATGTGGCCCACAAACCAAGACACGTTTTATGGCCATTAAAGCTGGCTGATCGTCGCCAAACA
CCAAATACATATCAATATGTACATTCGAGAAAGAAGCGATCAAAGAAGCGTCTTCGGGCGAGTAGGAGAA
TGCGGAGGAGAAGGAGAACGAGCTGATCTAGTATCTCTCCACAATCCAATGCCAACTGACCAACTGGCCA
TATTCGGAGCAATTTGAAGCCAATTTCCATCGCCTGGCGATCGCTCCATTCTTGGCTATATGTTTTTCAC
CGTTCCCGGGGCCATTTTCAAAGACTCGTCGGTAAGATAAGATTGTGTCACTCGCTGTCTCTCTTCATTT
GTCGAAGAATGCTGAGGAATTTCGCGATGACGTCGGCGAGTATTTTGAAGAATGAGAATAATTTGTATTT
ATACGAAAATCAGTTAGTGGAATTTTCTACAAAAACATGTTATCTATAGATAATTTTGTTGCAAAATATG
TTGACTATGACAAAGATTGTATGTATATACCTTTAATGTATTCTCATTTTCTTATGTATTTATAATGGCA
ATGATGATACTGATGATATTTTAAGATGATGCCAGACCACAGGCTGATTTCTGCGTCTTTTGCCGAACGC
AGTGCATGTGCGGTTGTTGTTTTTTGGAATAGTTTCAATTTTCGGACTGTCCGCTTTGATTTCAGTTTCT
TGGCTTATTCAAAAAGCAAAGTAAAGCCAAAAAAGCGAGATGGCAATACCAAATGCGGCAAAACGGTAGT
GGAAGGAAAGGGGTGCGGGGCAGCGGAAGGAAGGGTGGGGCGGGGCGTGGCGGGGTCTGTGGCTGGGCGC
GACGTCACCGACGTTGGAGCCACTCCTTTGACCATGTGTGCGTGTGTGTATTATTCGTGTCTCGCCACTC
GCCGGTTGTTTTTTTCTTTTTATCTCGCTCTCTCTAGCGCCATCTCGTACGCATGCTCAACGCACCGCAT
GTTGCCGTGTCCTTTATGCGTCATTTTGGCTCGAAATAGGCAATTATTTAAACAAAGATTAGTCAACGAA
AACGCTAAAATAAATAAGTCTACAATATGGTTACTTATTGCCATGTGTGTGCAGCCAACGATAGCAACAA
AAGCAACAACACAGTGGCTTTCCCTCTTTCACTTTTTGTTTGCAAGCGCGTGCGAGCAAGACGGCACGAC
CGGCAAACGCAATTACGCTGACAAAGAGCAGACGAAGTTTTGGCCGAAAAACATCAAGGCGCCTGATACG
AATGCATTTGCAATAACAATTGCGATATTTAATATTGTTTATGAAGCTGTTTGACTTCAAAACACACAAA
AAAAAAAATAAAACAAATTATTTGAAAGAGAATTAGGAATCGGACAGCTTATCGTTACGGGCTAACAGCA
CACCGAGACGAAATAGCTTACCTGACGTCACAGCCTCTGGAAGAACTGCCGCCAAGCAGAGAGAGAGAGA
AAAAGAGGGAGAGCAGCTTAGACCGCATGTGCTTGTGTGTGAGGCGTCTCTCTCTTCGTCTCCTGTTTGC
GCAAACGCATAGACTGCACTGAGAAAATCGATTACCTATTTTTTATGAATGAATATTTGCACTATTACTA
TTCAAAACTATTAAGATAGCAATCACATTCAATAGCCAAATACTATACCACCTGAGCGATGCAACGAAAT
GATCAATTTGAGCAAAAATGCTGCATATTTAGGACGGCATCATTATAGAAATGCTTCTTGCTGTGTACTT
TTCTCTCGTCTGGCAGCTGTTTCGCCGTTATTGTTAAAACCGGCTTAAGTTAGGTGTGTTTTCTACGACT
AGTGATGCCCCTACTAGAAGATGTGTGTTGCACAAATGTCCCTGAATAACCAATTTGAAGTGCAGATAGC
AGTAAACGTAAGCTAATATGAATATTATTTAACTGTAATGTTTTAATATCGCTGGACATTACTAATAAAC
CCACTATAAACACATGTACATATGTATGTTTTGGCATACAATGAGTAGTTGGGGAAAAAATGTGTAAAAG
CACCGTGACCATCACAGCATAAAGATAACCAGCTGAAGTATCGAATATGAGTAACCCCCAAATTGAATCA
CATGCCGCAACTGATAGGACCCATGGAAGTACACTCTTCATGGCGATATACAAGACACACACAAGCACGA
ACACCCAGTTGCGGAGGAAATTCTCCGTAAATGAAAACCCAATCGGCGAACAATTCATACCCATATATGG
TAAAAGTTTTGAACGCGACTTGAGAGCGGAGAGCATTGCGGCTGATAAGGTTTTAGCGCTAAGCGGGCTT
TATAAAACGGGCTGCGGGACCAGTTTTCATATCACTACCGTTTGAGTTCTTGTGCTGTGTGGATACTCCT
CCCGACACAAAGCCGCTCCATCAGCCAGCAGTCGTCTAATCCAGAGACCCCGGATCGGGGTACCAACATG
GTGAGCAAGGGCGAGGAGCTGTTCACCGGGGTGGTGCCCATCCTGGTCGAGCTGGACGGCGACGTAAACG
GCCACAAGTTCAGCGTGTCCGGCGAGGGCGAGGGCGATGCCACCTACGGCAAGCTGACCCTGAAGTTCAT
CTGCACCACCGGCAAGCTGCCCGTGCCCTGGCCCACCCTCGTGACCACCCTGACCTACGGCGTGCAGTGC
TTCAGCCGCTACCCCGACCACATGAAGCAGCACGACTTCTTCAAGTCCGCCATGCCCGAAGGCTACGTCC
AGGAGCGCACCATCTTCTTCAAGGACGACGGCAACTACAAGACCCGCGCCGAGGTGAAGTTCGAGGGCGA
CACCCTGGTGAACCGCATCGAGCTGAAGGGCATCGACTTCAAGGAGGACGGCAACATCCTGGGGCACAAG
CTGGAGTACAACTACAACAGCCACAACGTCTATATCATGGCCGACAAGCAGAAGAACGGCATCAAGGTGA
ACTTCAAGATCCGCCACAACATCGAGGACGGCAGCGTGCAGCTCGCCGACCACTACCAGCAGAACACCCC
CATCGGCGACGGCCCCGTGCTGCTGCCCGACAACCACTACCTGAGCACCCAGTCCGCCCTGAGCAAAGAC
CCCAACGAGAAGCGCGATCACATGGTCCTGCTGGAGTTCGTGACCGCCGCCGGGATCACTCTCGGCATGG
ACGAGCTGTACAAGCCAAGCTTGAATTCTGCAGATATCCAGCACAGTGGCGGCCGCCCAATGGCAGTGAA
TGTGGCTATATCTAAATACAAGCAGCAAATCCAGAATTTACAGAACCAGATAAGTGCACAACAGGCTGTG
TATGTAAAACAGCAAAATATGCAACCAACTTCACAACAACAACAGCCCCAACAACAGCAACTTCCTTCTG
TTCATCTAAGTAACTCAGGCAACGACTATTTAAGAGGTCACGATGCAATAAATAATTTGCAAAGCAACTT
TTCTGAGCTCAATATTAATAAGCCAAGTGGATATCAAGGAGCGTCCAATCAACAATCCCGATTAAATCAG
TGGAAGCTTCCAGTATTAGATAAGGAGATCAACTCTGACAGTACGGAATTTTCTCGTGCCCCAGGTGCAA
CGAAACAAAATTTGACGGCCAACACAAGCAACATAAACTCTTTGGGTCTTCAAAACGATAGTACATGGTC
AACTGGACGCAGTATTGGTGACGGTTGGCCTGATCCCTCATCTGATAACGAGAATAAAGACTGGTCTGTT
GCTCAGCCAACTTCAGCAGCAACTGCTTACACTGATCTGGTCCAAGAGTTTGAGCCAGGCAAGCCATGGA
AGGGTTCACAGATCAAAAGCATAGAAGATGATCCCAGCATTACACCAGGAAGCGTTGCTAGATCTCCATT
GTCTATTAATTCGACGCCAAAAGATGCTGACATATTTGCCAATACCGGTAAAAATTCACCGACTGATTTA
CCGCCACTAAGTTTATCGTCGTCTACATGGAGTTTTAATCCAAACCAAAATTATCCGAGTCACAGTTGGT
CTGACAATAGTCAACAATGTACCGCCACTTCGGAGCTTTGGACAAGCCCGCTAAATAAATCATCGTCTCG
AGGTCCCCCGCCAGGATTGACTGCCAATTCAAATAAATCTGCAAATAGTAATGCGTCAACGCCAACAACT
ATTACCGGAGGTGCGAATGGATGGTTACAGCCTCGAAGTGGCGGTGTTCAAACCACAAACACTAATTGGA
CAGGTGGTAACACCACTTGGGGCTCCAGTTGGTTGCTTTTGAAAAATCTAACAGCACAGATTGATGGTCC
TACTTTGCGTACACTGTGTATGCAGCATGGGCCCCTTGTCAGCTTTCACCCGTATTTGAACCAAGGAATT
GCCTTATGTAAATATACTACTCGTGAGGAGGCGAACAAGGCGCAAATGGCGTTAAACAACTGTGTCCTCG
CCAACACCACAATATTTGCTGAATCTCCCAGCGAGAACGAGGTGCAAAGCATTATGCAGCACTTACCACA
AACTCCTTCCTCTACAAGCTCTAGTGGAACTAGTGGTGGCAACGTCGGAGGCGTCGGCACTTCAGCCAAT
AATGCAAACAGTGGTTCTGCAGCTTGTCTGTCCGGAAACAATAGCGGCAACGGAAACGGCAGCGCGAGCG
GCGCCGGCAGCGGCAACAATGGCAACAGTAGCTGCAACAACAGTGCCGCCGGGGGGGGCAGCAGCAGCAA
CAACACGATTACCACTGTAGCAAATTCGAATCTTGTTGGTTCTAGTGGCTCTGTCTCAAATTCCTCTGGC
GTTACTGCTAACTCTAGTACTGTTTCTGTAGTTAGTTGTACAGCGAGTGGGAATTCCATAAATGGGGCAG
GTACTGCAAACAGTTCTGGTTCAAAGAGTAGTGCAAACAATTTAGCTAGCGGCCAGTCTAGCGCTTCTAA
CTTAACTAATAGCACCAATTCAACATGGCGACAAACTAGCCAAAACCAAGCTCTTCAAAGTCAAAGCAGG
CCATCAGGCAGAGAAGCTGACTTTGATTATATATCTCTCGTTTATTCCATTGTTGATGATTAATCTAGAG
GGCCCGCGGTTCGAAGGTAAGCCTATCCCTAACCCTCTCCTCGGTCTCGATTCTACGCGTACCGGTCATC
ATCACCATCACCATTGAGTTTAAACCCGCTGATCAGCCTCGACTGTGCCTTCTAAGGCCTGAGCTCGCTG
ATCAGCCTCGATCGAGGATCCAGACATGATAAGATACATTGATGAGTTTGGACAAACCACAACTAGAATG
CAGTGAAAAAAATGCTTTATTTGTGAAATTTGTGATGCTATTGCTTTATTTGTAACCATTATAAGCTGCA
ATAAACAAGTTAACAACAACAATTGCATTCATTTTATGTTTCAGGTTCAGGGGGAGGTGTGGGAGGTTTT
TTAAAGCAAGTAAAACCTCTACAAATGTGGTATGGCTGATTATGATCAGTCGACCGATGCCCTTGAGAGC
CTTCAACCCAGTCAGCTCCTTCCGGTGGGCGCGGGGCATGACTATCGTCGCCGCACTTATGACTGTCTTC
TTTATCATGCAACTCGTAGGACAGGTGCCGGCAGCGCTCTGGGTCATTTTCGGCGAGGACCGCTTTCGCT
GGAGCGCGACGATGATCGGCCTGTCGCTTGCGGTATTCGGAATCTTGCACGCCCTCGCTCAAGCCTTCGT
CACTGGTCCCGCCACCAAACGTTTCGGCGAGAAGCAGGCCATTATCGCCGGCATGGCGGCCGACGCGCTG
GGCTACGTCTTGCTGGCGTTCGCGACGCGAGGCTGGATGGCCTTCCCCATTATGATTCTTCTCGCTTCCG
GCGGCATCGGGATGCCCGCGTTGCAGGCCATGCTGTCCAGGCAGGTAGATGACGACCATCAGGGACAGCT
TCAAGGATCGCTCGCGGCTCTTACCAGCCAGCAAAAGGCCAGGAACCGTAAAAAGGCCGCGTTGCTGGCG
TTTTTCCATAGGCTCCGCCCCCCTGACGAGCATCACAAAAATCGACGCTCAAGTCAGAGGTGGCGAAACC
CGACAGGACTATAAAGATACCAGGCGTTTCCCCCTGGAAGCTCCCTCGTGCGCTCTCCTGTTCCGACCCT
GCCGCTTACCGGATACCTGTCCGCCTTTCTCCCTTCGGGAAGCGTGGCGCTTTCTCAATGCTCACGCTGT
AGGTATCTCAGTTCGGTGTAGGTCGTTCGCTCCAAGCTGGGCTGTGTGCACGAACCCCCCGTTCAGCCCG
ACCGCTGCGCCTTATCCGGTAACTATCGTCTTGAGTCCAACCCGGTAAGACACGACTTATCGCCACTGGC
AGCAGCCACTGGTAACAGGATTAGCAGAGCGAGGTATGTAGGCGGTGCTACAGAGTTCTTGAAGTGGTGG
CCTAACTACGGCTACACTAGAAGGACAGTATTTGGTATCTGCGCTCTGCTGAAGCCAGTTACCTTCGGAA
AAAGAGTTGGTAGCTCTTGATCCGGCAAACAAACCACCGCTGGTAGCGGTGGTTTTTTTGTTTGCAAGCA
GCAGATTACGCGCAGAAAAAAAGGATCTCAAGAAGATCCTTTGATCTTTTCTACGGGGTCTGACGCTCAG
TGGAACGAAAACTCACGTTAAGGGATTTTGGTCATGAGATTATCAAAAAGGATCTTCACCTAGATCCTTT
TAAATTAAAAATGAAGTTTTAAATCAATCTAAAGTATATATGAGTAAACTTGGTCTGACAGTTACCAATG
CTTAATCAGTGAGGCACCTATCTCAGCGATCTGTCTATTTCGTTCATCCATAGTTGCCTGACTCCCCGTC
GTGTAGATAACTACGATACGGGAGGGCTTACCATCTGGCCCCAGTGCTGCAATGATACCGCGAGACCCAC
GCTCACCGGCTCCAGATTTATCAGCAATAAACCAGCCAGCCGGAAGGGCCGAGCGCAGAAGTGGTCCTGC
AACTTTATCCGCCTCCATCCAGTCTATTAATTGTTGCCGGGAAGCTAGAGTAAGTAGTTCGCCAGTTAAT
AGTTTGCGCAACGTTGTTGCCATTGCTGCAGGCATCGTGGTGTCACGCTCGTCGTTTGGTATGGCTTCAT
TCAGCTCCGGTTCCCAACGATCAAGGCGAGTTACATGATCCCCCATGTTGTGCAAAAAAGCGGTTAGCTC
CTTCGGTCCTCCGATCGTTGTCAGAAGTAAGTTGGCCGCAGTGTTATCACTCATGGTTATGGCAGCACTG
CATAATTCTCTTACTGTCATGCCATCCGTAAGATGCTTTTCTGTGACTGGTGAGTACTCAACCAAGTCAT
TCTGAGAATAGTGTATGCGGCGACCGAGTTGCTCTTGCCCGGCGTCAACACGGGATAATACCGCGCCACA
TAGCAGAACTTTAAAAGTGCTCATCATTGGAAAACGTTCTTCGGGGCGAAAACTCTCAAGGATCTTACCG
CTGTTGAGATCCAGTTCGATGTAACCCACTCGTGCACCCAACTGATCTTCAGCATCTTTTACTTTCACCA
GCGTTTCTGGGTGAGCAAAAACAGGAAGGCAAAATGCCGCAAAAAAGGGAATAAGGGCGACACGGAAATG
TTGAATACTCATACTCTTCCTTTTTCAATATTATTGAAGCATTTATCAGGGTTATTGTCTCATGAGCGGA
TACATATTTGAATGTATTTAGAAAAATAAACAAATAGGGGTTCCGCGCACATTTCCCCGAAAAGTGCCAC
CTGACGTCTAAGAAACCATTATTATCATGACATTAACCTATAAAAATAGGCGTATCACGAGGCCCTTTCG
T
Features (pLannotate 1.2.2; 10 found; start..end, strand, type, name):
     56..2568    +  promoter       Ac5 promoter: Drosophila melanogaster actin 5C promoter
   2588..3304    +  CDS            EGFP: EGFP is a basic (constitutively fluorescent) green fluorescent protein published in 1996, derived from Aequorea victoria. It is reported to be a rapidly-maturing weak dimer with moderate acid sensitivity.
   3347..5170    +  CDS            gw (fragment): GAWKY_DROME - Also known as GW182 From Drosophila melanogaster (Fruit fly).
   5196..5237    +  CDS            V5 tag: epitope tag from simian virus 5
   5337..5471    -  polyA_signal   SV40 poly(A) signal: SV40 polyadenylation signal
   5494..5578    -  CDS            large T antigen (fragment): large T antigen from SV40 (simian virus 40)
   5579..6049    +  CDS            TcR (fragment): tetracycline efflux protein; tet; confers resistance to tetracycline
   6093..6681    -  rep_origin     ori: high-copy-number ColE1/pMB1/pBR322/pUC origin of replication
   6852..7712    -  CDS            AmpR: β-lactamase; bla; confers resistance to ampicillin, carbenicillin, and related antibiotics
   7713..7817    -  promoter       AmpR promoter: bla
