[The description below was written by a language model from this plasmid's Addgene catalogue record and pLannotate feature annotations shown in this document.]
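Description:
pAc5.1B-EGFP-DmGW182_777-1348_S is an insect-cell expression plasmid of about 7.9 kb that produces an EGFP-tagged fragment of the Drosophila melanogaster GW182 protein (gene gw, also called Gawky). The catalogue lists the backbone as unknown, although the name and annotated parts point to a pAc5.1-type vector. In bacteria it is maintained through a ColE1/pUC-family origin and selected with ampicillin via the β-lactamase gene and its own promoter. The record describes it as low copy, even though the origin is annotated as a high-copy type. Short fragments annotated as tetracycline resistance and SV40 large T antigen appear to be non-functional backbone remnants. No selectable marker for insect cells is annotated.

The expression cassette is driven by the Drosophila actin 5C promoter, a strong constitutive promoter commonly used in fly cell lines. It is followed by the EGFP coding sequence and then the gw fragment, which the record defines as residues 777–1348. This arrangement yields an N-terminal EGFP fusion. The insert carries one non-silent substitution, N799S, relative to the reference transcript variant. A V5 epitope tag lies downstream of the insert, but the record does not show whether it is in frame and translated or sits behind a stop codon. An SV40 polyadenylation signal follows, annotated on the reverse strand.

The stated purpose is simply insect expression of this GW182 region. The fluorescent tag would allow the fragment to be localised or immunoprecipitated. The depositor cautions that the supplied sequence may be theoretical or only partly verified by sequencing.
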