Addgene plasmid #147445: pAc5.1B-EGFP-DmGW182_777-1348_S
Purpose: Insect Expression of DmGW182_777-1348
Depositing lab: Elisa Izaurralde. Depositing organization: Max Planck Institute for Developmental Biology.
Backbone
  Vector backbone: Unknown
  Vector type: Insect Expression
Growth in bacteria
  Bacterial resistance: Ampicillin, 100 μg/mL
  Growth temperature: 37°C
  Growth strain: DH5alpha
  Copy number: Low Copy
Gene/Insert
  Gene/Insert name: DmGW182_777-1348
  Species: D. melanogaster (fly)
  Mutation: one non silent mutation N799S compared to the sequence given by NM_166780.1 varA.
  Entrez Gene: gw (a.k.a. Dmel_CG31992, CG11484, CG31992, CG9905, Dmel\CG31992, GQ182, GW, GW182, Gw, Gw182, anon-EST:Posey205, dGW182, gw182)
  Cloning method: Unknown
Terms and licenses: Academic/Nonprofit Terms; Industry Terms: Not Available to Industry
Depositor comments: Plasmids from this collection were made available to the research community and donated after the lab closed. Please note that the sequence provided by the depositing laboratory may be theoretical/predicted or based on Sanger sequencing results. There may be discrepancies between sequencing results obtained by Addgene and the depositor sequence. If an Addgene verified sequence is not available, please contact before placing your order to request that our lab fully sequence the plasmid.
How to cite: pAc5.1B-EGFP-DmGW182_777-1348_S was a gift from Elisa Izaurralde (Addgene plasmid # 147445 ; http://n2t.net/addgene:147445 ; RRID:Addgene_147445)
